Addgene plasmid #14674: pCDNA3 MKK7b1(K149A)
Depositing lab: Roger Davis. Depositing organization: University of Massachusetts, Worcester. Publication: The MKK7 gene encodes a group of c-Jun NH2-terminal kinase kinases. Tournier C, Whitmarsh AJ, Cavanagh J, Barrett T, Davis RJ. Mol Cell Biol. 1999 Feb . 19(2):1569-81. PubMed 9891090.
Backbone
  Vector backbone: pcDNA3
  Backbone manufacturer: invitrogen
  Backbone size w/o insert (bp): 5446
  Vector type: Mammalian Expression
Growth in bacteria
  Bacterial resistance: Ampicillin, 100 μg/mL
  Growth temperature: 37°C
  Growth strain: DH5alpha
  Copy number: High Copy
Gene/Insert
  Gene/Insert name: MKK7b1(K149A) (alt name: MKK7)
  Species: M. musculus (mouse)
  Insert size (bp): 1306
  Mutation: Lys-149Ala
  Entrez Gene: Map2k7 (a.k.a. 5930412N11Rik, JNKK 2, Jnkk, Jnkk2, MAPKK 7, MEK 7, Mapkk7, Mek7, Mkk7, Prkm, Prkmk7, sek, sek2)
  Cloning method: Restriction Enzyme; 5′ cloning site Hind III (not destroyed); 3′ cloning site Xba I (not destroyed)
  Sequencing primers: 5′ T7; 3′ SP6
Terms and licenses: Academic/Nonprofit Terms; Industry Terms: Not Available to Industry
How to cite: pCDNA3 MKK7b1(K149A) was a gift from Roger Davis (Addgene plasmid # 14674 ; http://n2t.net/addgene:14674 ; RRID:Addgene_14674)
