[The description below was written by a language model from this plasmid's Addgene catalogue record.]
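Description:
pCDNA3 MKK7b1(K149A) is a mammalian expression plasmid built on the commercial pcDNA3 backbone (about 5.4 kb without insert). It carries a roughly 1.3 kb mouse cDNA encoding the β1 isoform of MKK7, the product of the Map2k7 gene, also known as JNKK2 or MEK7. The insert was cloned between HindIII and XbaI sites, both of which remain intact, so the cDNA can be excised or transferred as a fragment. In bacteria the plasmid is maintained at high copy under ampicillin selection. No feature table accompanies the record, so the regulatory elements are not listed. The standard pcDNA3 design drives the insert from the CMV immediate-early promoter with a downstream polyadenylation signal, and it includes a neomycin resistance cassette for G418 selection of stably transfected mammalian cells. The use of T7 and SP6 as flanking sequencing primers is consistent with this backbone, whose polylinker is bracketed by those phage promoters. No epitope tag or reporter fusion is recorded.

The defining feature is the substitution of lysine 149 with alanine. MKK7 is a MAP kinase kinase that phosphorylates and activates the c-Jun NH2-terminal kinases (JNK). The record does not state the functional consequence of the mutation. However, replacing a lysine at this type of position in a protein kinase is a common way to disrupt ATP binding and produce a catalytically inactive enzyme. The construct is therefore most plausibly used in transfected mammalian cells as a kinase-dead control alongside wild-type MKK7 isoforms, or as a potential interfering mutant in studies of JNK pathway signalling. This fits the associated publication, which characterises the group of JNK-activating kinases encoded by the MKK7 gene.
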