>Addgene plasmid #14674 | pCDNA3 MKK7b1(K149A) | addgene partial sequence | sequence record 21819 | T7 5'-TAATACGACTCACTATAGGG-3'
GGACTAGATGACAAAATGGCGGCGTCCTCCCTGGAGCAGAAGCTGTCCCGCCTGGAAGCCAAGCTGAAGC
AGGAGAACCGTGAGGCCCGCAGGAGGATCGACCTCAACTTGGATATCAGCCCACAGCGGCCCAGGCCCAC
CCTGCAACTCCCACTGGCCAACGATGGGGGCAGCCGCTCACCATCCTCAGAGAGCTCCCCACAGCACCCT
ACACCCCCCACCCGGCCCCGCCACATGCTGGGGCTCCCATCAACCTTGTTCACACCGCGCAGTATGGAGA
GCATCGAGATTGACCAGAAGCTGCAGGAGATCATGAAGCAGACAGGGTACCTGACTATCGGGGGCCAGCG
TTATCAGGCAGAAATCAATGACTTGGAGAACTTGGGTGAGATGGGCAGTGGTACCTGTGGTCAGGTGTGG
AAGATGCGGTTCCGGAAGACAGGCCACATCATTGCTGTTGCGCAAATGCGGCGCTCTGGGAACAAGGAAG
AGAATAAGCGCATTTTGATGGACCTGGATGTAGTACTCAAGAGCCATGACTGCCCTTACATCGTTCAGTG
CTTTGGCACCTTCATCACCAACACAGACGTCTTTATTGCCATGGAGCTCATGGGCACATGTGCAGAGAAG
CTGAAGAAACGAATGCAGGGCCCCATTCCAGAGCGAATCCTGGGCAAGATGACTGTGGCGATTGTGAAAG
CACTGTACTATCTGAAGGAGAAGCATGGCGTCA
