>Addgene plasmid #14674 | pCDNA3 MKK7b1(K149A) | addgene partial sequence | sequence record 43477 | CMV-F 5'-CGCAAATGGGCGGTAGGCGTG-3'
TACTAGAGACCCACTGCTTACTGGCTTATCGAAATTAATACGACTCACTATAGGGAGACCCAAGCTTCGG
CAGCCAACATGGACTAGATGACAAAATGGCGGCGTCCTCCCTGGAGCAGAAGCTGTCCCGCCTGGAAGCC
AAGCTGAAGCAGGAGAACCGTGAGGCCCGCAGGAGGATCGACCTCAACTTGGATATCAGCCCACAGCGGC
CCAGGCCCACCCTGCAACTCCCACTGGCCAACGATGGGGGCAGCCGCTCACCATCCTCAGAGAGCTCCCC
ACAGCACCCTACACCCCCCACCCGGCCCCGCCACATGCTGGGGCTCCCATCAACCTTGTTCACACCGCGC
AGTATGGAGAGCATCGAGATTGACCAGAAGCTGCAGGAGATCATGAAGCAGACAGGGTACCTGACTATCG
GGGGCCAGCGTTATCAGGCAGAAATCAATGACTTGGAGAACTTGGGTGAGATGGGCAGTGGTACCTGTGG
TCAGGTGTGGAAGATGCGGTTCCGGAAGACAGGCCACATCATTGCTGTTGCGCAAATGCGGCGCTCTGGG
AACAAGGAAGAGAATAAGCGCATTTTGATGGACCTGGATGTAGTACTCAAGAGCCATGACTGCCCTTACA
TCGTTCAGTGCTTTGGCACCTTCATCACCAACACAGACGTCTTTATTGCCATGGAGCTCATGGGCACATG
TGCAGAGAAGCTGAAGAAACGAATGCAGGGCCCCATTCCAGAGCGAATCCTGGGCAAGATGACTGTGGCG
ATTGTGAAAGCACTGTACTATCTGAAGGAGAAGCATGGCGTCATCCATCGCGATGTCAAACCCTCCAACA
TCCTGCTAGATGAGCGGGGCCAGATCAAGC
